Addgene plasmid #246451: pEV785
Purpose: The plasmid comprises an indicible transcriptional unit encoding Gal4-VPR
Depositing lab: Ron Weiss. Depositing organization: Massachusetts Institute of Technology. Publication: Customizable gene sensing and response without altering endogenous coding sequences. Caliendo F, Vitu E, Wang J, Kuo SH, Sandt H, Enghuus CN, Tordoff J, Estrada N, Collins JJ, Weiss R. Nat Chem Biol. 2024 Sep 12. doi: 10.1038/s41589-024-01733-y. PubMed 39266721.
Backbone
  Vector backbone: S[1-2]
  Vector type: Synthetic Biology
Growth in bacteria
  Bacterial resistance: Ampicillin, 100 μg/mL
  Growth temperature: 37°C
  Growth strain: DH5alpha
  Copy number: High Copy
Gene/Insert
  Gene/Insert name: Gal4-VPR (alt name: [2xgRNA1-BS]miniYB_TATA-[Kozak-3]-1xuORF-Gal4-VPR)
  Species: Synthetic
  Mutation: Mutated Kozak sequence
  Promoter: miniYB
  Cloning method: Golden Gate
Terms and licenses: Academic/Nonprofit Terms; Industry Terms: Not Available to Industry
How to cite: pEV785 was a gift from Ron Weiss (Addgene plasmid # 246451 ; http://n2t.net/addgene:246451 ; RRID:Addgene_246451)
