[The description below was written by a language model from this plasmid's Addgene catalogue record and pLannotate feature annotations shown in this document.]
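Description:
pEV785 is a 5.2 kb synthetic-biology plasmid built by Golden Gate assembly in a backbone recorded as S[1-2], carrying a single inducible transcriptional unit that encodes the synthetic activator Gal4-VPR. It is propagated in E. coli as a high-copy plasmid through a ColE1/pUC-type origin and is selected with ampicillin via the β-lactamase gene and its native promoter. No mammalian selection marker or viral element is annotated. A short match to the AAVS1 left homology arm is only a fragment of about two dozen bases, so it should not be read as a functional targeting arm.

According to the insert name, the unit consists of two binding sites for a guide RNA (gRNA1) placed upstream of the miniYB minimal TATA promoter. These are followed by a mutated Kozak sequence (variant 3), one upstream open reading frame, and the Gal4-VPR coding sequence. The feature table agrees with this layout: a minimal TATA-box promoter fragment, the yeast GAL4 DNA-binding domain, then VP16-derived repeats, the RELA (p65) activation region and the Epstein-Barr virus Rta activation domain, which together make up VPR. An attB1-like site lies between the DNA-binding and activation parts. An SV40 polyadenylation signal is annotated downstream of the coding sequence, on the opposite strand.

A minimal promoter has low basal activity, so expression presumably depends on a guide-directed activator being recruited to the upstream binding sites. The weakened Kozak context and the uORF would be expected to dampen translation and so limit leaky output. The Gal4-VPR produced can then drive GAL4/UAS-responsive targets, making the plasmid an amplifying relay stage in gene-sensing and response circuits, although the record does not name the host cell type.
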