Features (pLannotate 1.2.2; 11 found; start..end, strand, type, name):
     95..955     -  CDS            AmpR: β-lactamase; bla; confers resistance to ampicillin, carbenicillin, and related antibiotics
    956..1060    -  promoter       AmpR promoter: bla
   1734..1759    +  misc_feature   HA-L (fragment): left homology arm from the adeno-associated virus integration site (AAVS1) within intron 1 of the human PPP1R12C gene
   1812..1828    +  promoter       minP (fragment): minimal TATA-box promoter with low basal activity
   1909..2348    +  CDS            GAL4 DNA binding domain (fragment): DNA binding domain of the GAL4 transcriptional activator; Saccharomyces cerevisiae GAL4 (truncated)
   2421..2445    +  protein_bind   attB1: mutant version of attB; recombination site for the Gateway® BP reaction BP Clonase™
   2595..2611    +  CDS            VP96 (fragment): 6 tandem repeats of the minimal activation domain of herpes simplex virus VP16 (Cheng et al., 2013)
   2676..3455    +  CDS            RELA (fragment): TF65_HUMAN - Also known as NFKB3. Experimental evidence at protein level: Swiss-Prot protein existence level 1. NF-kappa-B is a pleiotropic transcription factor present in almost all cell types and is the endpoint of a series of signal transduction events that are initiated by a vast array of stimuli related to many biological processes such as inflammation, immunity, differentiation, cell growth, tumorigenesis and apoptosis. NF-kappa-B is a homo- or heterodimeric complex formed by the Rel-like domain- containing proteins RELA/p65, RELB, NFKB1/p105, NFKB1/p50, REL and NFKB2/p52. The heterodime
   3474..4043    +  CDS            Rta AD: transcriptional activation domain from the human herpesvirus 4 (Epstein-Barr virus) replication and transcription activator Rta/BRLF1 (Hardwick et al., 1992; Chavez et al., 2015)
   4084..4205    -  polyA_signal   SV40 poly(A) signal: SV40 polyadenylation signal
   4528..5116    -  rep_origin     ori: high-copy-number ColE1/pMB1/pBR322/pUC origin of replication
>Addgene plasmid #246451 | pEV785 | addgene full sequence | sequence record 491308 | Addgene NGS Result
GATTATCAAAAAGGATCTTCACCTAGATCCTTTTAAATTAAAAATGAAGTTTTAAATCAATCTAAAGTAT
ATATGAGTAAACTTGGTCTGACAGTTACCAATGCTTAATCAGTGAGGCACCTATCTCAGCGATCTGTCTA
TTTCGTTCATCCATAGTTGCCTGACTCCCCGTCGTGTAGATAACTACGATACGGGAGGGCTTACCATCTG
GCCCCAGTGCTGCAATGATACCGCGAGAACCACGCTCACCGGCTCCAGATTTATCAGCAATAAACCAGCC
AGCCGGAAGGGCCGAGCGCAGAAGTGGTCCTGCAACTTTATCCGCCTCCATCCAGTCTATTAATTGTTGC
CGGGAAGCTAGAGTAAGTAGTTCGCCAGTTAATAGTTTGCGCAACGTTGTTGCCATTGCTACAGGCATCG
TGGTGTCACGCTCGTCGTTTGGTATGGCTTCATTCAGCTCCGGTTCCCAACGATCAAGGCGAGTTACATG
ATCCCCCATGTTGTGCAAAAAAGCGGTTAGCTCCTTCGGTCCTCCGATCGTTGTCAGAAGTAAGTTGGCC
GCAGTGTTATCACTCATGGTTATGGCAGCACTGCATAATTCTCTTACTGTCATGCCATCCGTAAGATGCT
TTTCTGTGACTGGTGAGTACTCAACCAAGTCATTCTGAGAATAGTGTATGCGGCGACCGAGTTGCTCTTG
CCCGGCGTCAATACGGGATAATACCGCGCCACATAGCAGAACTTTAAAAGTGCTCATCATTGGAAAACGT
TCTTCGGGGCGAAAACTCTCAAGGATCTTACCGCTGTTGAGATCCAGTTCGATGTAACCCACTCGTGCAC
CCAACTGATCTTCAGCATCTTTTACTTTCACCAGCGTTTCTGGGTGAGCAAAAACAGGAAGGCAAAATGC
CGCAAAAAAGGGAATAAGGGCGACACGGAAATGTTGAATACTCATACTCTTCCTTTTTCAATATTATTGA
AGCATTTATCAAGGTTATTGTCTCATGAGCGGATACATATTTGAATGTATTTAGAAAAATAAACAAATAG
GGGTTCCGCGCACGAATTGGCCAGCGCTGCATTACCCTGTTATCCCTAACCGGTTTACCGAGCTCTTATT
GGTTTTCAAACTTCATTGACTGTGCCGCTCTTCAACCGGAGTTCTGCAATTCATGTGATCTGCGCCTGGG
AGCTCACGGGGACAGCCCCCCCCCAAAGCCCCCAGGGATGTAATTACGTCCCTCCCCCGCTAGGGGGCAG
CAGCGAGCCGCCCGGGGCTCCGCTCCGGTCCGGCGCTCCCCCCGCATCCCCGAGCCGGCAGCGTGCGGGG
ACAGCCCGGGCACGGGGAAGGTGGCACGGGATCGCTTTCCTCTGAACGCTTCTCGCTGCTCTTTGAGCCT
GCAGACACCTGGGGGGATACGGGGAAAAAGCTAGGCTGAAAGAGGATCTTAGAATGACACGCGCCTGGGA
GCTCACGGGGACAGCCCCCCCCCAAAGCCCCCAGGGATGTAATTACGTCCCTCCCCCGCTAGGGGGCAGC
AGCGAGCCGCCCGGGGCTCCGCTCCGGTCCGGCGCTCCCCCCGCATCCCCGAGCCGGCAGCGTGCGGGGA
CAGCCCGGGCACGGGGAAGGTGGCACGGGATCGCTTTCCTCTGAACGCTTCTCGCTGCTCTTTGAGCCTG
CAGACACCTGGGGGGATACGGGGAAAAAGCTGGATCATAACTCGACGTGCATACTGTCCCCTCCACCCCA
CAGTGGGGCATAGCGCCGGCCGCGCCGTCCCCTCCACCCCACAGTGGGGCACCATATGCTCTAGAGGGTA
TATAATGGGGGCCAAATGCTAGTCTACTACCAGAGCTCATCGCTAGCGCTACCGGTCTTTGTAACCATGG
GTTGAGGTGCCTTTATGGTGAAGCTACTGTCCTCTATCGAACAAGCATGCGATATTTGCCGACTTAAAAA
GCTCAAGTGCTCCAAAGAAAAACCGAAGTGCGCCAAGTGTCTGAAGAACAACTGGGAGTGTCGCTACTCT
CCCAAAACCAAAAGGTCCCCGCTGACTAGGGCACATCTGACAGAAGTGGAATCAAGGCTAGAAAGACTGG
AACAGCTATTTCTACTGATTTTTCCTCGAGAGGACCTTGACATGATTTTGAAAATGGATTCTTTACAGGA
TATAAAAGCATTGTTAACAGGATTATTTGTACAAGATAATGTGAATAAAGATGCCGTCACAGATAGATTG
GCTTCAGTGGAGACTGATATGCCTCTAACATTGAGACAGCATAGAATAAGTGCGACATCATCATCGGAAG
AGAGTAGTAACAAAGGTCAAAGACAGTTGACTGTATCGATGGGCCCCAAGAAGAAGAGGAAGGTGGGATC
TGGCTCGCCAGGGATCCGTCGACTTGACGCGTTGATATCAACAAGTTTGTACAAAAAAGCAGGCTACAAA
GAGGCCAGCGGTTCCGGACGGGCTGACGCATTGGACGATTTTGATCTGGATATGCTGGGAAGTGACGCCC
TCGATGATTTTGACCTTGACATGCTTGGTTCGGATGCCCTTGATGACTTTGACCTCGACATGCTCGGCAG
TGACGCCCTTGATGATTTCGACCTGGACATGCTGATTAACTCTAGAAGTTCCGGATCTCCGAAAAAGAAA
CGCAAAGTTGGTAGCCAGTACCTGCCCGACACCGACGACCGGCACCGGATCGAGGAAAAGCGGAAGCGGA
CCTACGAGACATTCAAGAGCATCATGAAGAAGTCCCCCTTCAGCGGCCCCACCGACCCTAGACCTCCACC
TAGAAGAATCGCCGTGCCCAGCAGATCCAGCGCCAGCGTGCCAAAACCTGCCCCCCAGCCTTACCCCTTC
ACCAGCAGCCTGAGCACCATCAACTACGACGAGTTCCCTACCATGGTGTTCCCCAGCGGCCAGATCTCTC
AGGCCTCTGCTCTGGCTCCAGCCCCTCCTCAGGTGCTGCCTCAGGCTCCTGCTCCTGCACCAGCTCCAGC
CATGGTGTCTGCACTGGCTCAGGCACCAGCACCCGTGCCTGTGCTGGCTCCTGGACCTCCACAGGCTGTG
GCTCCACCAGCCCCTAAACCTACACAGGCCGGCGAGGGCACACTGTCTGAAGCTCTGCTGCAGCTGCAGT
TCGACGACGAGGATCTGGGAGCCCTGCTGGGAAACAGCACCGATCCTGCCGTGTTCACCGACCTGGCCAG
CGTGGACAACAGCGAGTTCCAGCAGCTGCTGAACCAGGGCATCCCTGTGGCCCCTCACACCACCGAGCCC
ATGCTGATGGAATACCCCGAGGCCATCACCCGGCTCGTGACAGGCGCTCAGAGGCCTCCTGATCCAGCTC
CTGCCCCTCTGGGAGCACCAGGCCTGCCTAATGGACTGCTGTCTGGCGACGAGGACTTCAGCTCTATCGC
CGATATGGATTTCTCAGCCTTGCTGGGCTCTGGCAGCGGCAGCCGGGATTCCAGGGAAGGGATGTTTTTG
CCGAAGCCTGAGGCCGGCTCCGCTATTAGTGACGTGTTTGAGGGCCGCGAGGTGTGCCAGCCAAAACGAA
TCCGGCCATTTCATCCTCCAGGAAGTCCATGGGCCAACCGCCCACTCCCCGCCAGCCTCGCACCAACACC
AACCGGTCCAGTACATGAGCCAGTCGGGTCACTGACCCCGGCACCAGTCCCTCAGCCACTGGATCCAGCG
CCCGCAGTGACTCCCGAGGCCAGTCACCTGTTGGAGGATCCCGATGAAGAGACGAGCCAGGCTGTCAAAG
CCCTTCGGGAGATGGCCGATACTGTGATTCCCCAGAAGGAAGAGGCTGCAATCTGTGGCCAAATGGACCT
TTCCCATCCGCCCCCAAGGGGCCATCTGGATGAGCTGACAACCACACTTGAGTCCATGACCGAGGATCTG
AACCTGGACTCACCCCTGACCCCGGAATTGAACGAGATTCTGGATACCTTCCTGAACGACGAGTGCCTCT
TGCATGCCATGCATATCAGCACAGGACTGTCCATCTTCGACACATCTCTGTTTTGAGCTTCCACTGGATT
GTACAATTACCAACCAGACATGATAAGATACATTGATGAGTTTGGACAAACCACAACTAGAATGCAGTGA
AAAAAATGCTTTATTTGTGAAATTTGTGATGCTATTGCTTTATTTGTAACCATTATAAGCTGCAATAAAC
AAGTTAACAACAACAATTGCATTCATTTTATGTTTCAGGTTCAGGGGGAGGTGTGGGAGGTTTTTTCGCT
CGCTGAAGAGCGGTGCGTTTTTATGCTTGTAGTATTGTATAATGTTTTTAAGATCCTTAATTAATAGGGA
TAACAGGGTAATATCTTGCCCTGCACGAATACCAGCGACCCCTTGCCCAAATACTTGCCGTGGGCCTCGG
CCTGAGAGCCAAAACACTTGATGCGGAAGAAGTCGGTGCGCTCCTGCTTGTCGCCGGCATCGTTGCGCCA
CATCTAGGATCTGCCAGGAACCGTAAAAAGGCCGCGTTGCTGGCGTTTTTCCATAGGCTCCGCCCCCCTG
ACGAGCATCACAAAAATCGACGCTCAAGTCAGAGGTGGCGAAACCCGACAGGACTATAAAGATACCAGGC
GTTTCCCCCTGGAAGCTCCCTCGTGCGCTCTCCTGTTCCGACCCTGCCGCTTACCGGATACCTGTCCGCC
TTTCTCCCTTCGGGAAGCGTGGCGCTTTCTCATAGCTCACGCTGTAGGTATCTCAGTTCGGTGTAGGTCG
TTCGCTCCAAGCTGGGCTGTGTGCACGAACCCCCCGTTCAGCCCGACCGCTGCGCCTTATCCGGTAACTA
TCGTCTTGAGTCCAACCCGGTAAGACACGACTTATCGCCACTGGCAGCAGCCACTGGTAACAGGATTAGC
AGAGCGAGGTATGTAGGCGGTGCTACAGAGTTCTTGAAGTGGTGGCCTAACTACGGCTACACTAGAAGAA
CAGTATTTGGTATCTGCGCTCTGCTGAAGCCAGTTACCTTCGGAAAAAGAGTTGGTAGCTCTTGATCCGG
CAAACAAACCACCGCTGGTAGCGGTGGTTTTTTTGTTTGCAAGCAGCAGATTACGCGCAGAAAAAAAGGA
TCTCAAGAAGATCCTTTGATCTTTTCTACGGGGTCTGACGCTCAGTGGAACGAAAACTCACGTTAAGGGA
TTTTGGTCATGA
